Addgene plasmid #90623: CEP55 B12.2 gRNA
Purpose: 3rd generation lentiviral gRNA plasmid targeting human CEP55
Depositing lab: Iain Cheeseman. Depositing organization: Whitehead Institute for Biomedical Research. Publication: Large-Scale Analysis of CRISPR/Cas9 Cell-Cycle Knockouts Reveals the Diversity of p53-Dependent Responses to Cell-Cycle Defects. McKinley KL, Cheeseman IM. Dev Cell. 2017 Feb 27;40(4):405-420.e2. doi: 10.1016/j.devcel.2017.01.012. Epub 2017 Feb 16. PubMed 28216383.
Backbone
  Vector backbone: pLenti-sgRNA
  Backbone manufacturer: Eric Lander & David Sabatini labs (Addgene plasmid #71409)
  Backbone size w/o insert (bp): 9151
  Vector type: Lentiviral, CRISPR
  Selectable markers: Puromycin
Growth in bacteria
  Bacterial resistance: Ampicillin, 100 μg/mL
  Growth temperature: 37°C
  Growth strain: NEB Stable
  Copy number: Unknown
Gene/Insert
  Gene/Insert name: CEP55 (Guide Designation B12.2) (alt name: pKMKO series)
  gRNA/shRNA sequence: CACCGTTTCGGATTTGGAGTTACT
  Species: H. sapiens (human)
  Promoter: U6
  Cloning method: Restriction Enzyme; 5′ cloning site BsmBI (destroyed during cloning); 3′ cloning site BsmBI (destroyed during cloning)
  Sequencing primers: 5′ hU6-F (5'-GAGGGCCTATTTCCCATGATT-3'); 3′ EF1a-R (5'-CACGGCGACTACTGCACTTA-3')
Terms and licenses: Academic/Nonprofit Terms; Industry Terms: Not Available to Industry
Depositor comments: Please note that gRNA target sequence listed is not strictly the 20nt spacer sequence, but also contains the 5' BsmBI overhang. For more information about knockout human cell lines generated using this plasmid, please see http://cellcycleknockouts.wi.mit.edu/ .
How to cite: CEP55 B12.2 gRNA was a gift from Iain Cheeseman (Addgene plasmid # 90623 ; http://n2t.net/addgene:90623 ; RRID:Addgene_90623)
