[The description below was written by a language model from this plasmid's Addgene catalogue record and pLannotate feature annotations shown in this document.]
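Description:
CEP55 B12.2 gRNA is a third-generation lentiviral CRISPR plasmid built on the pLenti-sgRNA backbone and carrying a single guide RNA directed against human CEP55. The guide spacer was cloned between two BsmBI sites, both destroyed in the process, so that it sits directly downstream of the human U6 RNA polymerase III promoter and upstream of the Streptococcus pyogenes Cas9 sgRNA scaffold (annotated as a tracrRNA fragment). The plasmid encodes no Cas9, so the nuclease must be supplied separately in the target cells. Downstream of the guide cassette, after a cPPT/CTS element, an EF-1α core promoter drives the puromycin N-acetyltransferase gene for selection of transduced mammalian cells, followed by a WPRE to boost transcript expression.

The viral framework is typical of a Tat-independent, self-inactivating design. An RSV promoter fused to a truncated HIV-1 5' LTR drives genomic RNA production, followed by the Ψ packaging signal with a gag fragment and the RRE for Rev-dependent nuclear export. A ΔU3 3' LTR inactivates LTR promoter activity after integration. Packaging functions must be provided in trans. An SV40 poly(A) signal and SV40 origin lie outside the 3' LTR. In bacteria the plasmid is maintained through a high-copy ColE1/pUC-type origin with ampicillin resistance, and it also carries an f1 origin and remnants of lac, T3 and T7 cloning-vector sequences.

The sequenced record is 7,301 nt, shorter than the 9,151 bp listed for the backbone without insert; the record does not explain the difference. The plasmid belongs to a series of guides used for a large-scale analysis of CRISPR/Cas9 knockouts of cell-cycle genes in human cells.
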