Features (pLannotate 1.2.2; 27 found; start..end, strand, type, name):
     18..110     +  CDS            lacI (fragment): lac repressor; lacI; The lac repressor binds to the lac operator to inhibit transcription in E. coli. This inhibition can be relieved by adding lactose or isopropyl-β-D-thiogalactopyranoside (IPTG).
    123..144     +  protein_bind   CAP binding site: CAP binding activates transcription in the presence of cAMP. E. coli catabolite activator protein
    159..189     +  promoter       lac promoter: promoter for the E. coli lac operon
    197..213     +  protein_bind   lac operator: The lac repressor binds to the lac operator to inhibit transcription in E. coli. This inhibition can be relieved by adding lactose or isopropyl-β-D-thiogalactopyranoside (IPTG). lac repressor encoded by lacI
    258..276     +  promoter       T3 promoter: promoter for bacteriophage T3 RNA polymerase
    304..530     +  promoter       RSV promoter: Rous sarcoma virus enhancer/promoter
    531..711     +  LTR            5' LTR (truncated): truncated 5' long terminal repeat (LTR) from HIV-1
    758..883     +  misc_feature   HIV-1 Ψ: packaging signal of human immunodeficiency virus type 1
    867..1230    +  CDS            HIV-1 gag (fragment): gag protein from human immunodeficiency virus 1; gag
   1376..1609    +  misc_feature   RRE: The Rev response element (RRE) of HIV-1 allows for Rev-dependent mRNA export from the nucleus to the cytoplasm.
   1986..2012    +  CDS            Rev (fragment): human immunodeficiency virus 1 (HIV-1) Rev protein; rev; enhances nuclear export of unspliced and incompletely spliced viral mRNAs
   2016..2256    +  promoter       U6 promoter: RNA polymerase III promoter for human U6 snRNA
   2303..2370    +  misc_RNA       tracrRNA (fragment): trans-activating CRISPR RNA for the Streptococcus pyogenes CRISPR/Cas9 system
   2419..2536    +  misc_feature   cPPT/CTS: central polypurine tract and central termination sequence of HIV-1
   2605..2816    +  promoter       EF-1α core promoter: core promoter for human elongation factor EF-1α
   2842..3441    +  CDS            PuroR (fragment): puromycin N-acetyltransferase; pac from Streptomyces; confers resistance to puromycin
   3457..4045    +  misc_feature   WPRE: woodchuck hepatitis virus posttranscriptional regulatory element
   4096..4115    +  misc_feature   cPPT/CTS (fragment): central polypurine tract and central termination sequence of HIV-1
   4117..4350    +  LTR            3' LTR (ΔU3): self-inactivating 3' long terminal repeat (LTR) from HIV-1
   4428..4549    +  polyA_signal   SV40 poly(A) signal: SV40 polyadenylation signal
   4589..4724    +  rep_origin     SV40 ori: SV40 origin of replication
   4745..4763    -  promoter       T7 promoter: promoter for bacteriophage T7 RNA polymerase
   4771..4926    +  CDS            lacZα (fragment): LacZα fragment of β-galactosidase; lacZ fragment
   4931..5359    +  rep_origin     f1 ori (sequence partly withheld): f1 bacteriophage origin of replication; arrow indicates direction of (+) strand synthesis
   5412..5516    +  promoter       AmpR promoter: bla
   5517..6377    +  CDS            AmpR: β-lactamase; bla; confers resistance to ampicillin, carbenicillin, and related antibiotics
   6548..7136    +  rep_origin     ori: high-copy-number ColE1/pMB1/pBR322/pUC origin of replication
>Addgene plasmid #90623 | CEP55 B12.2 gRNA | addgene full sequence | sequence record 183309 | Addgene NGS Result
AGCGAGGAAGCGGAAGAGCGCCCAATACGCAAACCGCCTCTCCCCGCGCGTTGGCCGATTCATTAATGCA
GCTGGCACGACAGGTTTCCCGACTGGAAAGCGGGCAGTGAGCGCAACGCAATTAATGTGAGTTAGCTCAC
TCATTAGGCACCCCAGGCTTTACACTTTATGCTTCCGGCTCGTATGTTGTGTGGAATTGTGAGCGGATAA
CAATTTCACACAGGAAACAGCTATGACCATGATTACGCCAAGCGCGCAATTAACCCTCACTAAAGGGAAC
AAAAGCTGGAGCTGCAAGCTTAATGTAGTCTTATGCAATACTCTTGTAGTCTTGCAACATGGTAACGATG
AGTTAGCAACATGCCTTACAAGGAGAGAAAAAGCACCGTGCATGCCGATTGGTGGAAGTAAGGTGGTACG
ATCGTGCCTTATTAGGAAGGCAACAGACGGGTCTGACATGGATTGGACGAACCACTGAATTGCCGCATTG
CAGAGATATTGTATTTAAGTGCCTAGCTCGATACATAAACGGGTCTCTCTGGTTAGACCAGATCTGAGCC
TGGGAGCTCTCTGGCTAACTAGGGAACCCACTGCTTAAGCCTCAATAAAGCTTGCCTTGAGTGCTTCAAG
TAGTGTGTGCCCGTCTGTTGTGTGACTCTGGTAACTAGAGATCCCTCAGACCCTTTTAGTCAGTGTGGAA
AATCTCTAGCAGTGGCGCCCGAACAGGGACTTGAAAGCGAAAGGGAAACCAGAGGAGCTCTCTCGACGCA
GGACTCGGCTTGCTGAAGCGCGCACGGCAAGAGGCGAGGGGCGGCGACTGGTGAGTACGCCAAAAATTTT
GACTAGCGGAGGCTAGAAGGAGAGAGATGGGTGCGAGAGCGTCAGTATTAAGCGGGGGAGAATTAGATCG
CGATGGGAAAAAATTCGGTTAAGGCCAGGGGGAAAGAAAAAATATAAATTAAAACATATAGTATGGGCAA
GCAGGGAGCTAGAACGATTCGCAGTTAATCCTGGCCTGTTAGAAACATCAGAAGGCTGTAGACAAATACT
GGGACAGCTACAACCATCCCTTCAGACAGGATCAGAAGAACTTAGATCATTATATAATACAGTAGCAACC
CTCTATTGTGTGCATCAAAGGATAGAGATAAAAGACACCAAGGAAGCTTTAGACAAGATAGAGGAAGAGC
AAAACAAAAGTAAGACCACCGCACAGCAAGCGGCCGCTGATCTTCAGACCTGGAGGAGGAGATATGAGGG
ACAATTGGAGAAGTGAATTATATAAATATAAAGTAGTAAAAATTGAACCATTAGGAGTAGCACCCACCAA
GGCAAAGAGAAGAGTGGTGCAGAGAGAAAAAAGAGCAGTGGGAATAGGAGCTTTGTTCCTTGGGTTCTTG
GGAGCAGCAGGAAGCACTATGGGCGCAGCGTCAATGACGCTGACGGTACAGGCCAGACAATTATTGTCTG
GTATAGTGCAGCAGCAGAACAATTTGCTGAGGGCTATTGAGGCGCAACAGCATCTGTTGCAACTCACAGT
CTGGGGCATCAAGCAGCTCCAGGCAAGAATCCTGGCTGTGGAAAGATACCTAAAGGATCAACAGCTCCTG
GGGATTTGGGGTTGCTCTGGAAAACTCATTTGCACCACTGCTGTGCCTTGGAATGCTAGTTGGAGTAATA
AATCTCTGGAACAGATTTGGAATCACACGACCTGGATGGAGTGGGACAGAGAAATTAACAATTACACAAG
CTTAATACACTCCTTAATTGAAGAATCGCAAAACCAGCAAGAAAAGAATGAACAAGAATTATTGGAATTA
GATAAATGGGCAAGTTTGTGGAATTGGTTTAACATAACAAATTGGCTGTGGTATATAAAATTATTCATAA
TGATAGTAGGAGGCTTGGTAGGTTTAAGAATAGTTTTTGCTGTACTTTCTATAGTGAATAGAGTTAGGCA
GGGATATTCACCATTATCGTTTCAGACCCACCTCCCAACCCCGAGGGGACCCAGAGAGGGCCTATTTCCC
ATGATTCCTTCATATTTGCATATACGATACAAGGCTGTTAGAGAGATAATTAGAATTAATTTGACTGTAA
ACACAAAGATATTAGTACAAAATACGTGACGTAGAAAGTAATAATTTCTTGGGTAGTTTGCAGTTTTAAA
ATTATGTTTTAAAATGGACTATCATATGCTTACCGTAACTTGAAAGTATTTCGATTTCTTGGCTTTATAT
ATCTTGTGGAAAGGACGAAACACCGTTTCGGATTTGGAGTTACTGTTTAAGAGCTATGCTGGAAACAGCA
TAGCAAGTTTAAATAAGGCTAGTCCGTTATCAACTTGAAAAAGTGGCACCGAGTCGGTGCTTTTTTTGAA
TTCTAGATCTTGAGACAAATGGCAGTATTCATCCACAATTTTAAAAGAAAAGGGGGGATTGGGGGGTACA
GTGCAGGGGAAAGAATAGTAGACATAATAGCAACAGACATACAAACTAAAGAATTACAAAAACAAATTAC
AAAAATTCAAAATTTTCGGGTTTATTACAGGGACAGCAGAGATCCACTTTGGCGCCGGCTCGAGTGGCTC
CGGTGCCCGTCAGTGGGCAGAGCGCACATCGCCCACAGTCCCCGAGAAGTTGGGGGGAGGGGTCGGCAAT
TGAACCGGTGCCTAGAGAAGGTGGCGCGGGGTAAACTGGGAAAGTGATGTCGTGTACTGGCTCCGCCTTT
TTCCCGAGGGTGGGGGAGAACCGTATATAAGTGCAGTAGTCGCCGTGAACGTTCTTTTTCGCAACGGGTT
TGCCGCCAGAACACAGGTGTCGTGACGCGGGATCCGCCACCATGACCGAGTACAAGCCCACGGTGCGCCT
CGCCACCCGCGACGACGTCCCCAGGGCCGTACGCACCCTCGCCGCCGCGTTCGCCGACTACCCCGCCACG
CGCCACACCGTCGATCCGGACCGCCACATCGAGCGGGTCACCGAGCTGCAAGAACTCTTCCTCACGCGCG
TCGGGCTCGACATCGGCAAGGTGTGGGTCGCGGACGACGGCGCCGCGGTGGCGGTCTGGACCACGCCGGA
GAGCGTCGAAGCGGGGGCGGTGTTCGCCGAGATCGGCCCGCGCATGGCCGAGTTGAGCGGTTCCCGGCTG
GCCGCGCAGCAACAGATGGAAGGCCTCCTGGCGCCGCACCGGCCCAAGGAGCCCGCGTGGTTCCTGGCCA
CCGTCGGAGTCTCGCCCGACCACCAGGGCAAGGGTCTGGGCAGCGCCGTCGTGCTCCCCGGAGTGGAGGC
GGCCGAGCGCGCCGGGGTGCCCGCCTTCCTGGAGACCTCCGCGCCCCGCAACCTCCCCTTCTACGAGCGG
CTCGGCTTCACCGTCACCGCCGACGTCGAGGTGCCCGAAGGACCGCGCACCTGGTGCATGACCCGCAAGC
CCGGTGCCTGAACGCGTTAAGTCGACAATCAACCTCTGGATTACAAAATTTGTGAAAGATTGACTGGTAT
TCTTAACTATGTTGCTCCTTTTACGCTATGTGGATACGCTGCTTTAATGCCTTTGTATCATGCTATTGCT
TCCCGTATGGCTTTCATTTTCTCCTCCTTGTATAAATCCTGGTTGCTGTCTCTTTATGAGGAGTTGTGGC
CCGTTGTCAGGCAACGTGGCGTGGTGTGCACTGTGTTTGCTGACGCAACCCCCACTGGTTGGGGCATTGC
CACCACCTGTCAGCTCCTTTCCGGGACTTTCGCTTTCCCCCTCCCTATTGCCACGGCGGAACTCATCGCC
GCCTGCCTTGCCCGCTGCTGGACAGGGGCTCGGCTGTTGGGCACTGACAATTCCGTGGTGTTGTCGGGGA
AATCATCGTCCTTTCCTTGGCTGCTCGCCTGTGTTGCCACCTGGATTCTGCGCGGGACGTCCTTCTGCTA
CGTCCCTTCGGCCCTCAATCCAGCGGACCTTCCTTCCCGCGGCCTGCTGCCGGCTCTGCGGCCTCTTCCG
CGTCTTCGCCTTCGCCCTCAGACGAGTCGGATCTCCCTTTGGGCCGCCTCCCCGCGTCGACTTTAAGACC
AATGACTTACAAGGCAGCTGTAGATCTTAGCCACTTTTTAAAAGAAAAGGGGGGACTGGAAGGGCTAATT
CACTCCCAACGAAGACAAGATCTGCTTTTTGCTTGTACTGGGTCTCTCTGGTTAGACCAGATCTGAGCCT
GGGAGCTCTCTGGCTAACTAGGGAACCCACTGCTTAAGCCTCAATAAAGCTTGCCTTGAGTGCTTCAAGT
AGTGTGTGCCCGTCTGTTGTGTGACTCTGGTAACTAGAGATCCCTCAGACCCTTTTAGTCAGTGTGGAAA
ATCTCTAGCAGTACGTATAGTAGTTCATGTCATCTTATTATTCAGTATTTATAACTTGCAAAGAAATGAA
TATCAGAGAGTGAGAGGAACTTGTTTATTGCAGCTTATAATGGTTACAAATAAAGCAATAGCATCACAAA
TTTCACAAATAAAGCATTTTTTTCACTGCATTCTAGTTGTGGTTTGTCCAAACTCATCAATGTATCTTAT
CATGTCTGGCTCTAGCTATCCCGCCCCTAACTCCGCCCATCCCGCCCCTAACTCCGCCCAGTTCCGCCCA
TTCTCCGCCCCATGGCTGACTAATTTTTTTTATTTATGCAGAGGCCGAGGCCGCCTCGGCCTCTGAGCTA
TTCCAGAAGTAGTGAGGAGGCTTTTTTGGAGGCCTAGGGACGTACCCAATTCGCCCTATAGTGAGTCGTA
TTACGCGCGCTCACTGGCCGTCGTTTTACAACGTCGTGACTGGGAAAACCCTGGCGTTACCCAACTTAAT
CGCCTTGCAGCACATCCCCCTTTCGCCAGCTGGCGTAATAGCGAAGAGGCCCGCACCGATCGCCCTTCCC
AACAGTTGCGCAGCCTGAATGGCGAATGGG
[124 nt withheld, positions 4931-5054]
C
[91 nt withheld, positions 5056-5146]
A
[49 nt withheld, positions 5148-5196]
CCTTTGACGTTGGAGTCCACGTTCTTT
[37 nt withheld, positions 5224-5260]
ACCCTATCTCGGTCTATTCTTTTGATTTATAAGGGATTTTGCCGATTTCGGCCTATTGGTTAAAAAATGA
GCTGATTTAACAAAAATTTAACGCGAATTTTAACAAAATATTAACGCTTACAATTTAGGTGGCACTTTTC
GGGGAAATGTGCGCGGAACCCCTATTTGTTTATTTTTCTAAATACATTCAAATATGTATCCGCTCATGAG
ACAATAACCCTGATAAATGCTTCAATAATATTGAAAAAGGAAGAGTATGAGTATTCAACATTTCCGTGTC
GCCCTTATTCCCTTTTTTGCGGCATTTTGCCTTCCTGTTTTTGCTCACCCAGAAACGCTGGTGAAAGTAA
AAGATGCTGAAGATCAGTTGGGTGCACGAGTGGGTTACATCGAACTGGATCTCAACAGCGGTAAGATCCT
TGAGAGTTTTCGCCCCGAAGAACGTTTTCCAATGATGAGCACTTTTAAAGTTCTGCTATGTGGCGCGGTA
TTATCCCGTATTGACGCCGGGCAAGAGCAACTCGGTCGCCGCATACACTATTCTCAGAATGACTTGGTTG
AGTACTCACCAGTCACAGAAAAGCATCTTACGGATGGCATGACAGTAAGAGAATTATGCAGTGCTGCCAT
AACCATGAGTGATAACACTGCGGCCAACTTACTTCTGACAACGATCGGAGGACCGAAGGAGCTAACCGCT
TTTTTGCACAACATGGGGGATCATGTAACTCGCCTTGATCGTTGGGAACCGGAGCTGAATGAAGCCATAC
CAAACGACGAGCGTGACACCACGATGCCTGTAGCAATGGCAACAACGTTGCGCAAACTATTAACTGGCGA
ACTACTTACTCTAGCTTCCCGGCAACAATTAATAGACTGGATGGAGGCGGATAAAGTTGCAGGACCACTT
CTGCGCTCGGCCCTTCCGGCTGGCTGGTTTATTGCTGATAAATCTGGAGCCGGTGAGCGTGGGTCTCGCG
GTATCATTGCAGCACTGGGGCCAGATGGTAAGCCCTCCCGTATCGTAGTTATCTACACGACGGGGAGTCA
GGCAACTATGGATGAACGAAATAGACAGATCGCTGAGATAGGTGCCTCACTGATTAAGCATTGGTAACTG
TCAGACCAAGTTTACTCATATATACTTTAGATTGATTTAAAACTTCATTTTTAATTTAAAAGGATCTAGG
TGAAGATCCTTTTTGATAATCTCATGACCAAAATCCCTTAACGTGAGTTTTCGTTCCACTGAGCGTCAGA
CCCCGTAGAAAAGATCAAAGGATCTTCTTGAGATCCTTTTTTTCTGCGCGTAATCTGCTGCTTGCAAACA
AAAAAACCACCGCTACCAGCGGTGGTTTGTTTGCCGGATCAAGAGCTACCAACTCTTTTTCCGAAGGTAA
CTGGCTTCAGCAGAGCGCAGATACCAAATACTGTTCTTCTAGTGTAGCCGTAGTTAGGCCACCACTTCAA
GAACTCTGTAGCACCGCCTACATACCTCGCTCTGCTAATCCTGTTACCAGTGGCTGCTGCCAGTGGCGAT
AAGTCGTGTCTTACCGGGTTGGACTCAAGACGATAGTTACCGGATAAGGCGCAGCGGTCGGGCTGAACGG
GGGGTTCGTGCACACAGCCCAGCTTGGAGCGAACGACCTACACCGAACTGAGATACCTACAGCGTGAGCT
ATGAGAAAGCGCCACGCTTCCCGAAGGGAGAAAGGCGGACAGGTATCCGGTAAGCGGCAGGGTCGGAACA
GGAGAGCGCACGAGGGAGCTTCCAGGGGGAAACGCCTGGTATCTTTATAGTCCTGTCGGGTTTCGCCACC
TCTGACTTGAGCGTCGATTTTTGTGATGCTCGTCAGGGGGGCGGAGCCTATGGAAAAACGCCAGCAACGC
GGCCTTTTTACGGTTCCTGGCCTTTTGCTGGCCTTTTGCTCACATGTTCTTTCCTGCGTTATCCCCTGAT
TCTGTGGATAACCGTATTACCGCCTTTGAGTGAGCTGATACCGCTCGCCGCAGCCGAACGACCGAGCGCA
GCGAGTCAGTG
